Addgene plasmid #118498: pMRE146
Purpose: broad-host range plasmid to constitutively express fluorescent protein genes in bacteria
Depositing lab: Mitja Remus-Emsermann. Depositing organization: University of Canterbury. Publication: Chromatic Bacteria - A Broad Host-Range Plasmid and Chromosomal Insertion Toolbox for Fluorescent Protein Expression in Bacteria. Schlechter RO, Jun H, Bernach M, Oso S, Boyd E, Munoz-Lintz DA, Dobson RCJ, Remus DM, Remus-Emsermann MNP. Front Microbiol. 2018 Dec 12;9:3052. doi: 10.3389/fmicb.2018.03052. eCollection 2018. PubMed 30631309.
Backbone
  Vector backbone: pFru97
  Vector type: Bacterial Expression
  Selectable markers: Gentamicin ; Chloramphenicol/
Growth in bacteria
  Bacterial resistance: Kanamycin, 50 μg/mL
  Growth temperature: 37°C
  Growth strain: E. coli S17-1 lambda pir
  Copy number: High Copy
Gene/Insert
  Gene/Insert name: mCardinal
  Species: Synthetic
  Cloning method: Gibson Cloning
Resource information
  A portion of this plasmid was derived from a plasmid made by: mCardinal-pBAD
Terms and licenses: Academic/Nonprofit Terms; Industry Terms: Not Available to Industry
Depositor comments: Please visit https://www.biorxiv.org/content/early/2018/09/07/402172 for bioRxiv preprint.
How to cite: pMRE146 was a gift from Mitja Remus-Emsermann (Addgene plasmid # 118498 ; http://n2t.net/addgene:118498 ; RRID:Addgene_118498)
