[The description below was written by a language model from this plasmid's Addgene catalogue record and pLannotate feature annotations shown in this document.]
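Description:
pMRE146 is a broad-host-range bacterial expression plasmid, built on the pFru97 backbone, that constitutively expresses the far-red fluorescent protein mCardinal. It belongs to a toolbox of plasmids and chromosomal insertion constructs for tagging diverse bacteria with fluorescent proteins. The 8.4 kb sequenced plasmid replicates through the pBBR1 oriV and its cognate Rep protein, a system from Bordetella bronchiseptica that functions in many Gram-negative hosts. The record lists it as high copy and maintained in E. coli S17-1 lambda pir, a strain commonly used as a conjugation donor, although no transfer origin is annotated in the feature table.

The mCardinal coding sequence, a synthetic gene derived from an mCardinal-pBAD plasmid and inserted by Gibson cloning, is followed by the lambda t0 terminator. Just downstream sits a chloramphenicol acetyltransferase gene with a fragment of its own promoter and an rrnB T1 terminator. The promoter driving mCardinal is not identified in the annotation. The only features immediately upstream on the circular map are a gentamicin acetyltransferase gene under the class 1 integron Pc promoter and a region scored as a Tn5 transposase fragment. Four tandem rrnB T1 terminators lie ahead of that block and probably insulate it from read-through transcription from the backbone. A Tn5-derived neo (nptII) gene provides the kanamycin resistance used for propagation, so the plasmid carries kanamycin, gentamicin and chloramphenicol markers, giving flexibility when recipient strains have intrinsic resistances. Short fragments of lacZα, M13 ori, ble, TcR and CmR, along with a T7 promoter, appear to be backbone remnants with no evident function here. Typical use is labelling environmental or laboratory bacteria for fluorescence microscopy or for distinguishing strains in mixed communities.
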