Features (pLannotate 1.2.2; 23 found; start..end, strand, type, name):
      1..735     +  CDS            mCardinal (sequence partly withheld): far-red fluorescent protein derived from mNeptune, with further red-shifted spectra
    752..846     +  terminator     lambda t0 terminator: transcription terminator from phage lambda
    861..889     +  promoter       cat promoter (fragment): promoter of the E. coli cat gene encoding chloramphenicol acetyltransferase
    890..1546    +  CDS            cat: CAT_ECOLX - Experimental evidence at protein level: Swiss-Prot protein existence level 1. This enzyme is an effector of chloramphenicol resistance in bacteria. From Escherichia coli. This protein is used as a marker in many commonly used cloning vectors, such as pACYC184.
   1614..1700    +  terminator     rrnB T1 terminator: Escherichia coli rrnB; transcription terminator T1 from the E. coli rrnB gene
   1750..1866    -  CDS            CmR (fragment): chloramphenicol acetyltransferase; cat; confers resistance to chloramphenicol
   1866..2018    -  CDS            ble (fragment): BLE_KLEPN - Experimental evidence at protein level: Swiss-Prot protein existence level 1. Binding protein with a strong affinity to the bleomycin family of antibiotics. Binds to CL990; an antimitotic-antibiotic compound. From Klebsiella pneumoniae.
   2042..2833    -  CDS            neo: KKA2_KLEPN - Also known as kan, nptII. Experimental evidence at protein level: Swiss-Prot protein existence level 1. Resistance to kanamycin, neomycin, paromomycin, ribostamycin, butirosin and gentamicin B. From Klebsiella pneumoniae.
   2865..3149    -  CDS            tnpA (fragment): TN5P_ECOLX - Also known as tnp. Experimental evidence at protein level: Swiss-Prot protein existence level 1. Mediates transposition of transposon Tn5 by a 'cut and paste' mechanism. First, the monomeric transposase binds the 19 bp inverted DNA repeats flanking the transposon. Then, dimerization of the DNA- bound transposase creates a synaptic DNA complex. After nicking of the first DNA strand, excision of the transposon proceeds through a series of intermediates. The transposase then mediates the insertion of the transposon at a new site by strand transfer. The activity of the wild- type tran
   4313..5084    +  rep_origin     pBBR1 oriV: replication origin of the broad-host-range plasmid pBBR1 from Bordetella bronchiseptica; requires the pBBR1 Rep protein for replication
   5085..5747    +  CDS            pBBR1 Rep: replication protein for the broad-host-range plasmid pBBR1 from Bordetella bronchiseptica
   5808..5877    +  CDS            TcR (fragment): tetracycline efflux protein; tet; confers resistance to tetracycline
   6207..6238    -  CDS            CmR (fragment): chloramphenicol acetyltransferase confers resistance to chloramphenicol
   6238..6315    +  rep_origin     M13 ori (fragment): M13 bacteriophage origin of replication; arrow indicates direction of (+) strand synthesis
   6319..6474    -  CDS            lacZα (fragment): LacZα fragment of β-galactosidase; lacZ fragment
   6482..6500    +  promoter       T7 promoter: promoter for bacteriophage T7 RNA polymerase
   6543..6629    +  terminator     rrnB T1 terminator: Escherichia coli rrnB; transcription terminator T1 from the E. coli rrnB gene
   6726..6812    +  terminator     rrnB T1 terminator: Escherichia coli rrnB; transcription terminator T1 from the E. coli rrnB gene
   6909..6995    +  terminator     rrnB T1 terminator: Escherichia coli rrnB; transcription terminator T1 from the E. coli rrnB gene
   7092..7178    +  terminator     rrnB T1 terminator: Escherichia coli rrnB; transcription terminator T1 from the E. coli rrnB gene
   7338..7366    +  promoter       Pc promoter: intI1 (promoter lies within the coding sequence); class 1 integron promoter
   7555..8088    +  CDS            GmR: gentamycin acetyltransferase; aacC1; confers resistance to gentamycin
   8096..8413    +  CDS            tnpA (fragment): TN5P_ECOLX - Also known as tnp. Experimental evidence at protein level: Swiss-Prot protein existence level 1. Mediates transposition of transposon Tn5 by a 'cut and paste' mechanism. First, the monomeric transposase binds the 19 bp inverted DNA repeats flanking the transposon. Then, dimerization of the DNA- bound transposase creates a synaptic DNA complex. After nicking of the first DNA strand, excision of the transposon proceeds through a series of intermediates. The transposase then mediates the insertion of the transposon at a new site by strand transfer. The activity of the wild- type tran
>Addgene plasmid #118498 | pMRE146 | addgene full sequence | sequence record 226742 | Addgene NGS Result
[732 nt withheld, positions 1-732]
TAATAATTAGCTGAGCTTGGACTCCTGTTGATAGATCCAGTAATGACCTCAGAACTCCATCTGGATTTGT
TCAGAACGCTCGGTTGCCGCCGGGCGTTTTTTATTGGTGAGAATCCAAGCTAGCTTGGCGAGATTTTCAG
GAGCTAAGGAAGCTAAAATGGAGAAAAAAATCACTGGATATACCACCGTTGATATATCCCAATGGCATCG
TAAAGAACATTTTGAGGCATTTCAGTCAGTTGCTCAATGTACCTATAACCAGACCGTTCAGCTGGATATT
ACGGCCTTTTTAAAGACCGTAAAGAAAAATAAGCACAAGTTTTATCCGGCCTTTATTCACATTCTTGCCC
GCCTGATGAATGCTCATCCGGAATTTCGTATGGCAATGAAAGACGGTGAGCTGGTGATATGGGATAGTGT
TCACCCTTGTTACACCGTTTTCCATGAGCAAACTGAAACGTTTTCATCGCTCTGGAGTGAATACCACGAC
GATTTCCGGCAGTTTCTACACATATATTCGCAAGATGTGGCGTGTTACGGTGAAAACCTGGCCTATTTCC
CTAAAGGGTTTATTGAGAATATGTTTTTCGTCTCAGCCAATCCCTGGGTGAGTTTCACCAGTTTTGATTT
AAACGTGGCCAATATGGACAACTTCTTCGCCCCCGTTTTCACCATGGGCAAATATTATACGCAAGGCGAC
AAGGTGCTGATGCCGCTGGCGATTCAGGTTCATCATGCCGTTTGTGATGGCTTCCATGTCGGCAGAATGC
TTAATGAATTACAACAGTACTGCGATGAGTGGCAGGGCGGGGCGTAATTTTTTTAAGGCAGTTATTGGTG
CCCTTAAACGCCTGGGGTAATGACTCTCTAGCTTGAGGCATCAAATAAAACGAAAGGCTCAGTCGAAAGA
CTGGGCCTTTCGTTTTATCTGTTGTTTGTCGGTGAACGCTCTCCTGAGTAGGACAAATCCGCCGCTAGGA
GCTTGCGGCCGCCAGTGTGATGGATATCTGCATAAAAACTGTTGTAATTCATTAAGCATTCTGCCGACAT
GGAAGCCATCACAAACGGCATGATGAACCTGAATCGCCAGCGGCATCAGCACCTTGTCGCCTTGCGTATA
ATATTTGCCCATGGGGGTGGGCGAAGAACTCCAGCATGAGATCCCCGCGCTGGAGGATCATCCAGCCGGC
GTCCCGGAAAACGATTCCGAAGCCCAACCTTTCATAGAAGGCGGCGGTGGAATCGAAATCTCGTGATGGC
AGGTTGGGCGTCGCTTGGTCGGTCATTTCGAACCCCAGAGTCCCGCTCAGAAGAACTCGTCAAGAAGGCG
ATAGAAGGCGATGCGCTGCGAATCGGGAGCGGCGATACCGTAAAGCACGAGGAAGCGGTCAGCCCATTCG
CCGCCAAGCTCTTCAGCAATATCACGGGTAGCCAACGCTATGTCCTGATAGCGGTCCGCCACACCCAGCC
GGCCACAGTCGATGAATCCAGAAAAGCGGCCATTTTCCACCATGATATTCGGCAAGCAGGCATCGCCATG
GGTCACGACGAGATCCTCGCCGTCGGGCATGCGCGCCTTGAGCCTGGCGAACAGTTCGGCTGGCGCGAGC
CCCTGATGCTCTTCGTCCAGATCATCCTGATCGACAAGACCGGCTTCCATCCGAGTACGTGCTCGCTCGA
TGCGATGTTTCGCTTGGTGGTCGAATGGGCAGGTAGCCGGATCAAGCGTATGCAGCCGCCGCATTGCATC
AGCCATGATGGATACTTTCTCGGCAGGAGCAAGGTGAGATGACAGGAGATCCTGCCCCGGCACTTCGCCC
AATAGCAGCCAGTCCCTTCCCGCTTCAGTGACAACGTCGAGCACAGCTGCGCAAGGAACGCCCGTCGTGG
CCAGCCACGATAGCCGCGCTGCCTCGTCCTGCAGTTCATTCAGGGCACCGGACAGGTCGGTCTTGACAAA
AAGAACCGGGCGCCCCTGCGCTGACAGCCGGAACACGGCGGCATCAGAGCAGCCGATTGTCTGTTGTGCC
CAGTCATAGCCGAATAGCCTCTCCACCCAAGCGGCCGGAGAACCTGCGTGCAATCCATCTTGTTCAATCA
TGCGAAACGATCCTCATCCTGTCTCTTGATCAGATCTTGATCCCCTGCGCCATCAGATCCTTGGCGGCAA
GAAAGCCATCCAGTTTACTTTGCAGGGCTTCCCAACCTTACCAGAGGGCGCCCCAGCTGGCAATTCCGGT
TCGCTTGCTGTCCATAAAACCGCCCAGTCTAGCTATCGCCATGTAAGCCCACTGCAAGCTACCTGCTTTC
TCTTTGCGCTTGCGTTTTCCCTTGTCCAGATAGCCCAGTAGCTGACATTCATCCCAGGTGGCACTTTTCG
GGGAAATGTGCGCGCCCGCGTTCCTGCTGGCGCTGGGCCTGTTTCTGGCGCTGGACTTCCCGCTGTTCCG
TCAGCAGCTTTTCGCCCACGGCCTTGATGATCGCGGCGGCCTTGGCCTGCATATCCCGATTCAACGGCCC
CAGGGCGTCCAGAACGGGCTTCAGGCGCTCCCGAAGGTCTCGGGCCGTCTCTTGGGCTTGATCGGCCTTC
TTGCGCATCTCACGCGCTCCTGCGGCGGCCTGTAGGGCAGGCTCATACCCCTGCCGAACCGCTTTTGTCA
GCCGGTCGGCCACGGCTTCCGGCGTCTCAACGCGCTTTGAGATTCCCAGCTTTTCGGCCAATCCCTGCGG
TGCATAGGCGCGTGGCTCGACCGCTTGCGGGCTGATGGTGACGTGGCCCACTGGTGGCCGCTCCAGGGCC
TCGTAGAACGCCTGAATGCGCGTGTGACGTGCCTTGCTGCCCTCGATGCCCCGTTGCAGCCCTAGATCGG
CCACAGCGGCCGCAAACGTGGTCTGGTCGCGGGTCATCTGCGCTTTGTTGCCGATGAACTCCTTGGCCGA
CAGCCTGCCGTCCTGCGTCAGCGGCACCACGAACGCGGTCATGTGCGGGCTGGTTTCGTCACGGTGGATG
CTGGCCGTCACGATGCGATCCGCCCCGTACTTGTCCGCCAGCCACTTGTGCGCCTTCTCGAAGAACGCCG
CCTGCTGTTCTTGGCTGGCCGACTTCCACCATTCCGGGCTGGCCGTCATGACGTACTCGACCGCCAACAC
AGCGTCCTTGCGCCGCTTCTCTGGCAGCAACTCGCGCAGTCGGCCCATCGCTTCATCGGTGCTGCTGGCC
GCCCAGTGCTCGTTCTCTGGCGTCCTGCTGGCGTCAGCGTTGGGCGTCTCGCGCTCGCGGTAGGCGTGCT
TGAGACTGGCCGCCACGTTGCCCATTTTCGCCAGCTTCTTGCATCGCATGATCGCGTATGCCGCCATGCC
TGCCCCTCCCTTTTGGTGTCCAACCGGCTCGACGGGGGCAGCGCAAGGCGGTGCCTCCGGCGGGCCACTC
AATGCTTGAGTATACTCACTAGACTTTGCTTCGCAAAGTCGTGACCGCCTACGGCGGCTGCGGCGCCCTA
CGGGCTTGCTCTCCGGGCTTCGCCCTGCGCGGTCGCTGCGCTCCCTTGCCAGCCCGTGGATATGTGGACG
ATGGCCGCGAGCGGCCACCGGCTGGCTCGCTTCGCTCGGCCCGTGGACAACCCTGCTGGACAAGCTGATG
GACAGGCTGCGCCTGCCCACGAGCTTGACCACAGGGATTGCCCACCGGCTACCCAGCCTTCGACCACATA
CCCACCGGCTCCAACTGCGCGGCCTGCGGCCTTGCCCCATCAATTTTTTTAATTTTCTCTGGGGAAAAGC
CTCCGGCCTGCGGCCTGCGCGCTTCGCTTGCCGGTTGGACACCAAGTGGAAGGCGGGTCAAGGCTCGCGC
AGCGACCGCGCAGCGGCTTGGCCTTGACGCGCCTGGAACGACCCAAGCCTATGCGAGTGGGGGCAGTCGA
AGGGCGAAGCCCGCCCGCCTGCCCCCCGAGCCTCACGGCGGCGAGTGCGGGGGTTCCAAGGGGGCAGCGC
CACCTTGGGCAAGGCCGAAGGCCGCGCAGTCGATCAACAAGCCCCGGAGGGGCCACTTTTTGCCGGAGGG
GGAGCCGCGCCGAAGGCGTGGGGGAACCCCGCAGGGGTGCCCTTCTTTGGGCACCAAAGAACTAGATATA
GGGCGAAATGCGAAAGACTTAAAAATCAACAACTTAAAAAAGGGGGGTACGCAACAGCTCATTGCGGCAC
CCCCCGCAATAGCTCATTGCGTAGGTTAAAGAAAATCTGTAATTGACTGCCACTTTTACGCAACGCATAA
TTGTTGTCGCGCTGCCGAAAAGTTGCAGCTGATTGCGCATGGTGCCGCAACCGTGCGGCACCCCTACCGC
ATGGAGATAAGCATGGCCACGCAGTCCAGAGAAATCGGCATTCAAGCCAAGAACAAGCCCGGTCACTGGG
TGCAAACGGAACGCAAAGCGCATGAGGCGTGGGCCGGGCTTATTGCGAGGAAACCCACGGCGGCAATGCT
GCTGCATCACCTCGTGGCGCAGATGGGCCACCAGAACGCCGTGGTGGTCAGCCAGAAGACACTTTCCAAG
CTCATCGGACGTTCTTTGCGGACGGTCCAATACGCAGTCAAGGACTTGGTGGCCGAGCGCTGGATCTCCG
TCGTGAAGCTCAACGGCCCCGGCACCGTGTCGGCCTACGTGGTCAATGACCGCGTGGCGTGGGGCCAGCC
CCGCGACCAGTTGCGCCTGTCGGTGTTCAGTGCCGCCGTGGTGGTTGATCACGACGACCAGGACGAATCG
CTGTTGGGGCATGGCGACCTGCGCCGCATCCCGACCCTGTATCCGGGCGAGCAGCAACTACCGACCGGCC
CCGGCGAGGAGCCGCCCAGCCAGCCCGGCATTCCGGGCATGGAACCAGACCTGCCAGCCTTGACCGAAAC
GGAGGAATGGGAACGGCGCGGGCAGCAGCGCCTGCCGATGCCCGATGAGCCGTGTTTTCTGGACGATGGC
GAGCCGTTGGAGCCGCCGACACGGGTCACGCTGCCGCGCCGGTAGCACTTGGGTTGCGCAGCAACCCGTA
AGTGCGCTGTTCCAGACTATCGGCTGTAGCCGCCTCGCCGCCCTATACCTTGTCTGCCTCCCCGCGTTGC
GTCGCGGTGCATGGAGCCGGGCCACCTCGACCTGAATGGAAGCCGGCGGCACCTCGCTAACGGATTCACC
GTTTTTATCAGGCTCTGGGAGGCAGAATAAATGATCATATCGTCAATTATTACCTCCACGGGGAGAGCCT
GAGCAAACTGGCCTCAGGCATTTGAGAAGCACACGGTCACACTGCTTCCGGTAGTCAATAAACCGGTAAA
CCAGCAATAGACATAAGCGGCTATTTAACGACCCTGCCCTGAACCGACGACCGGGTCGAATTTGCTTTCG
AATTTCTGCCATTCATCCGCTTATTATCACTTATTCAGGCGTAGCAACCAGGCGTTTAAGGGCACCAATA
ACTGCCTTAAAAAAATTACGCCCCGCCCTGCCACTCATCGCAGTACGGCCTATTGGTTAAAAAATGAGCT
GATTTAACAAAAATTTAACGCGAATTTTAACAAAATATTAACGCTTACAATTTCCATTCGCCATTCAGGC
TGCGCAACTGTTGGGAAGGGCGATCGGTGCGGGCCTCTTCGCTATTACGCCAGCTGGCGAAAGGGGGATG
TGCTGCAAGGCGATTAAGTTGGGTAACGCCAGGGTTTTCCCAGTCACGACGTTGTAAAACGACGGCCAGT
GAGCGCGCGTAATACGACTCACTATAGGGCGAATTGGAGCTGGGGCCGCAATTCCCAATTCCCCAGGCAT
CAAATAAAACGAAAGGCTCAGTCGAAAGACTGGGCCTTTCGTTTTATCTGTTGTTTGTCGGTGAACGCTC
TCCTGAGTAGGACAAATCCGCCGGGAGCGGATTTGAACGTTGCGAAGCAACGGCCCGGAGGGTGGCGGGC
AGGACGCCCGCCATAAACTGCCAGGAATTAATTCCCCAGGCATCAAATAAAACGAAAGGCTCAGTCGAAA
GACTGGGCCTTTCGTTTTATCTGTTGTTTGTCGGTGAACGCTCTCCTGAGTAGGACAAATCCGCCGGGAG
CGGATTTGAACGTTGCGAAGCAACGGCCCGGAGGGTGGCGGGCAGGACGCCCGCCATAAACTGCCAGGAA
TTAATTCCCCAGGCATCAAATAAAACGAAAGGCTCAGTCGAAAGACTGGGCCTTTCGTTTTATCTGTTGT
TTGTCGGTGAACGCTCTCCTGAGTAGGACAAATCCGCCGGGAGCGGATTTGAACGTTGCGAAGCAACGGC
CCGGAGGGTGGCGGGCAGGACGCCCGCCATAAACTGCCAGGAATTAATTCCCCAGGCATCAAATAAAACG
AAAGGCTCAGTCGAAAGACTGGGCCTTTCGTTTTATCTGTTGTTTGTCGGTGAACGCTCTCCTGAGTAGG
ACAAATCCGCCGGGAGCGGATTTGAACGTTGCGAAGCAACGGCCCGGAGGGTGGCGGGCAGGACGCCCGC
CATAAACTGCCAGGAATTGGGGATCGGATTCGAGCTTTAGTACCTAGATTTAGATGTCTAAAAAGCGGGG
TACCGAGGACGCGTCAATTCTCGAATTGACATAAGCCTGTTCGGTTCGTAAACTGTAATGCAAGTAGCGT
ATGCGCTCACGCAACTGGTCCAGAACCTTGACCGAACGCAGCGGTGGTAACGGCGCAGTGGCGGTTTTCA
TGGCTTGTTATGACTGTTTTTTTGTACAGTCTATGCCTCGGGCATCCAAGCAGCAAGCGCGTTACGCCGT
GGGTCGATGTTTGATGTTATGGAGCAGCAACGATGTTACGCAGCAGCAACGATGTTACGCAGCAGGGCAG
TCGCCCTAAAACAAAGTTAGGTGGCTCAAGTATGGGCATCATTCGCACATGTAGGCTCGGCCCTGACCAA
GTCAAATCCATGCGGGCTGCTCTTGATCTTTTCGGTCGTGAGTTCGGAGACGTAGCCACCTACTCCCAAC
ATCAGCCGGACTCCGATTACCTCGGGAACTTGCTCCGTAGTAAGACATTCATCGCGCTTGCTGCCTTCGA
CCAAGAAGCGGTTGTTGGCGCTCTCGCGGCTTACGTTCTGCCCAAGTTTGAGCAGCCGCGTAGTGAGATC
TATATCTATGATCTCGCAGTCTCCGGCGAGCACCGGAGGCAGGGCATTGCCACCGCGCTCATCAATCTCC
TCAAGCATGAGGCCAACGCGCTTGGTGCTTATGTGATCTACGTGCAAGCAGATTACGGTGACGATCCCGC
AGTGGCTCTCTATACAAAGTTGGGCATACGGGAAGAAGTGATGCACTTTGATATCGACCCAAGTACCGCC
ACCTAAAGCTCGCACGCTGCCGCAAGCACTCAGGGCGCAAGGGCTGCTAAAGGAAGCGGAACACGTAGAA
AGCCAGTCCGCAGAAACGGTGCTGACCCCGGATGAATGTCAGCTACTGGGCTATCTGGACAAGGGAAAAC
GCAAGCGCAAAGAGAAAGCAGGTAGCTTGCAGTGGGCTTACATGGCGATAGCTAGACTGGGCGGTTTTAT
GGACAGCAAGCGAACCGGAATTGCCAGCTGGGGCGCCCTCTGGTAAGGTTGGGAAGCCCTGCAAAGTAAA
CTGGATGGCTTTCTTGCCGCCAAGGATCTGATGGCGCAGGGGATCAAGATCTGATCAAGAGACAGGATAC
TAGTGGAGGAAGAAAAA
